>Addgene plasmid #100707 | AAEL010097-Cas9 | addgene full sequence | sequence record 193540 | Addgene NGS Result
GAGAAAGCGCCACGCTTCCCGAAGGGAGAAAGGCGGACAGGTATCCGGTAAGCGGCAGGGTCGGAACAGG
AGAGCGCACGAGGGAGCTTCCAGGGGGAAACGCCTGGTATCTTTATAGTCCTGTCGGGTTTCGCCACCTC
TGACTTGAGCGTCGATTTTTGTGATGCTCGTCAGGGGGGCGGAGCCTATGGAAAAACGCCAGCAACGCGG
CCTTTTTACGGTTCCTGGCCTTTTGCTGGCCTTTTGCTCACATGTTCTTTCCTGCGTTATCCCCTGATTC
TGTGGATAACCGTATTACCGCCTTTGAGTGAGCTGATACCGCTCGCCGCAGCCGAACGACCGAGCGCAGC
GAGTCAGTGAGCGAGGAAGCGGAAGAGCGCCCAATACGCAAACCGCCTCTCCCCGCGCGTTGGCCGATTC
ATTAATGCAGCTGGCACGACAGGTTTCCCGACTGGAAAGCGGGCAGTGAGCGCAACGCAATTAATGTGAG
TTAGCTCACTCATTAGGCACCCCAGGCTTTACACTTTATGCTTCCGGCTCGTATGTTGTGTGGAATTGTG
AGCGGATAACAATTTCACACAGGAAACAGCTATGACATGATTACGAATTCGAGCTCGGTACCCGGGGATC
CTCTAGAGTCGACGCTCGCGCGACTTGGTTTGCCATTCTTTAGCGCGCGTCGCGTCACACAGCTTGGCCA
CAATGTGGTTTTTGTCAAACGAAGATTCTATGACGTGTTTAAAGTTTAGGTCGAGTAAAGCGCAAATCTT
TTTTAACCCTAGAAAGATAGTCTGCGTAAAATTGACGCATGCATTCTTGAAATATTGCTCTCTCTTTCTA
AATAGCGCGAATCCGTCGCTGTGCATTTAGGACATCTCAGTCGCCGCTTGGAGCTCCCGTGAGGCGTGCT
TGTCAATGCGGTAAGTGTCACTGATTTTGAACTATAACGACCGCGTGAGTCAAAATGACGCATGATTATC
TTTTACGTGACTTTTAAGATTTAACTCATACGATAATTATATTGTTATTTCATGTTCTACTTACGTGATA
ACTTATTATATATATATTTTCTTGTTATAGATATCGTGACTAATATATAATAAAATGGGTAGTTCTTTAG
ACGATGAGCATATCCTCTCTGCTCTTCTGCAAAGCGATGACGAGCTTGTTGGTGAGGATTCTGACAGTGA
AATATCAGATCACGTAAGTGAAGATGACGTCCAGAGCGATACAGAAGAAGCGTTTATAGATGAGGTACAT
GAAGTGCAGCCAACGTCAAGCGGTAGTGAAATATTAGACGAACAAAATGTTATTGAACAACCAGGTTCTT
CATTGGCTTCTAACAGAATCTTGACCTTGCCACAGAGGACTATTAGAGGTAAGAATAAACATTGTTGGTC
AACTTCAAAGTCCACGAGGCGTAGCCGAGTCTCTGCACTGAACATTGTCAGATCCGAGATCGGCCGGCCT
AGAAGCTTTAAGATACATTGATGAGTTTGGACAAACCACAACTAGAATGCAGTGAAAAAAATGCTTTATT
TGTGAAATTTGTGATGCTATTGCTTTATTTGTAACCATTATAAGCTGCAATAAACAAGTTAACAACAACA
ATTGCATTCATTTTATGTTTCAGGTTCAGGGGGAGGTGTGGGAGGTTTTTTAAAGCAAGTAAAACCTCTA
CAAATGTGGTATGGCTGATTATGATCTAGAGTCCTACAGGAACAGGTGGTGGCGGCCCTCGGTGCGCTCG
TACTGCTCCACGATGGTGTAGTCCTCGTTGTGGGAGGTGATGTCCAGCTTGGAGTCCACGTAGTAGTAGC
CGGGCAGCTGCACGGGCTTCTTGGCCATGTAGATGGACTTGAACTCCACCAGGTAGTGGCCGCCGTCCTT
CAGCTTCAGGGCCTTGTGGATCTCGCCCTTCAGCACGCCGTCGCGGGGGTACAGGCGCTCGGTGGAGGCC
TCCCAGCCCATGGTCTTCTTCTGCATTACGGGGCCGTCGGAGGGGAAGTTCACGCCGATGAACTTCACCT
TGTAGATGAAGCAGCCGTCCTGCAGGGAGGAGTCCTGGGTCACGGTCACCACGCCGCCGTCCTCGAAGTT
CATCACGCGCTCCCACTTGAAGCCCTCGGGGAAGGACAGCTTCTTGTAGTCGGGGATGTCGGCGGGGTGC
TTCACGTACACCTTGGAGCCGTACTGGAACTGGGGGGACAGGATGTCCCAGGCGAAGGGCAGGGGGCCGC
CCTTGGTCACCTTCAGCTTCACGGTGTTGTGGCCCTCGTAGGGGCGGCCCTCGCCCTCGCCCTCGATCTC
GAACTCGTGGCCGTTCACGGTGCCCTCCATGCGCACCTTGAAGCGCATGAACTCCTTGATGACGTTCTTG
GAGGAGCGCACCATCACCAGAGACAGGTTGCGGCGGCGGTTGGATGGCGTGGGCGCGTTGGCGTTGTTGG
ACCGGCTCATGTTGTGTCGCTGTAACAGATGCTGTTCAACTGTGTTTACCAGATCGTTGCGGGCTGTATT
TATAGGCGCGATAAGCGGGACGGGCGCCTCGTGTCCGGTCACGCGCATGAGATAACGCGCGGCTGATATG
GAGGCGCGTCCTGTTCCGATAAGGAGTTGCGTCCGGCTGCGGTTAGCAACACAGGAAGCTGGCGTCCTGT
CACGATAAGACAACACTCGTCCGGTCCGATAATGTGATTCGTACGTGACAGGACGCGACCCGATAAGGCC
GGCCTACGTGACTGCCGACACGTACTTTTTTGCACTGCAAAAAGGTTCAATGTGTGGTAGTGTATTTGGA
GCGTATACAACGGTGTAGACTATTTATGTAAAATAGTCTACGAAACGTAGAGTTTGTACTATGTATGGGC
CCGCGTGCAAAAGCGTGTTTTTTTGCAGTGCAAAAAAGTTGGTGGTGGGGAGGCCACCGAGTATGGGCGC
GCCCCGGCCGTTAACTCGAATCGCTATCCAAGCCAGCTCCATTGTCGGCATCGTGCTCATTCTATTGACG
CTGGCAGATTTGGTTTTGGCGCTATGGGACCCGTTCGGTTACAACAACATGTTTCCGCGCGAGTTTCCCG
ACGACATGTCGCGCACGTTCCTGACTGCGTACTTTGAGAGTTTCGACAACACCACGTCCAGAGAAATCAT
AGAGTTTATGCCCGAGTTCTTTTCGGAAATGGTCGAAACGGACGATGACGCCACGTTTGAATCTCTATTT
CATTTATTAGATTATGTGGCATCTTTAGAAGTTAATTCCGACGGCCAAATGTTAAACTTGGAGGAGGGTG
ATGAAATTGAGGATTTTGACGAATCTACTTTGGTGGGGCAAGCGTTAGCCACTAGCTCGCTATACACTCG
CATGGAGTTTATGCAGTACACGTTTAGGCAAAACACACTATTGTCTATGAACAAAGAAAACAACAATTTT
AATCAAATAATCATGGGTTTATTTGCAACAAACACAATTGTGGCGTTTACAGCATTTGTTATACACACAG
AACTCATATTTTTTATATTTTTCGTAATCTTCCTAATGATCACATTTTATTACATAATCAAAGAATCGTA
CGAATATTATAAAACAATTGATTTGTTATTTTAAAAACGATTCATTCTAGTTAATTAATTACTTGTACAG
CTCGTCCATGCCGAGAGTGATCCCGGCGGCGGTCACGAACTCCAGCAGGACCATGTGATCGCGCTTCTCG
TTGGGGTCTTTGCTCAGGGCGGACTGGGTGCTCAGGTAGTGGTTGTCGGGCAGCAGCACGGGGCCGTCGC
CGATGGGGGTGTTCTGCTGGTAGTGGTCGGCGAGCTGCACGCTGCCGTCCTCGATGTTGTGGCGGATCTT
GAAGTTCACCTTGATGCCGTTCTTCTGCTTGTCGGCCATGATATAGACGTTGTGGCTGTTGTAGTTGTAC
TCCAGCTTGTGCCCCAGGATGTTGCCGTCCTCCTTGAAGTCGATGCCCTTCAGCTCGATGCGGTTCACCA
GGGTGTCGCCCTCGAACTTCACCTCGGCGCGGGTCTTGTAGTTGCCGTCGTCCTTGAAGAAGATGGTGCG
CTCCTGGACGTAGCCTTCGGGCATGGCGGACTTGAAGAAGTCGTGCTGCTTCATGTGGTCGGGGTAGCGG
CTGAAGCACTGCACGCCGTAGGTCAGGGTGGTCACGAGGGTGGGCCAGGGCACGGGCAGCTTGCTGGTGG
TGCAGATGAACTTCAGGGTCAGCTTGCCGTAGGTGGCATCGCCCTCGCCCTCGCCGGACACGCTGAACTT
GTGGCCGTTTACGTCGCCGTCCAGCTCGACCAGGATGGGCACCACCCCGGTGAACAGCTCCTCGCCCTTG
CTCACCATAGGGCCGGGATTCTCCTCCACGTCACCGCATGTTAGAAGACTTCCTCTGCCCTCCTTTTTCT
TTTTTGCCTGGCCGGCCTTTTTCGTGGCCGCCGGCCTTTTGTCGCCTCCCAGCTGAGACAGGTCGATCCG
TGTCTCGTACAGGCCGGTGATGCTCTGGTGGATCAGGGTGGCGTCCAGCACCTCTTTGGTGCTGGTGTAC
CTCTTCCGGTCGATGGTGGTGTCAAAGTACTTGAAGGCGGCAGGGGCTCCCAGATTGGTCAGGGTAAACA
GGTGGATGATATTCTCGGCCTGCTCTCTGATGGGCTTATCCCGGTGCTTGTTGTAGGCGGACAGCACTTT
GTCCAGATTAGCGTCGGCCAGGATCACTCTCTTGGAGAACTCGCTGATCTGCTCGATGATCTCGTCCAGG
TAGTGCTTGTGCTGTTCCACAAACAGCTGTTTCTGCTCATTATCCTCGGGGGAGCCCTTCAGCTTCTCAT
AGTGGCTGGCCAGGTACAGGAAGTTCACATATTTGGAGGGCAGGGCCAGTTCGTTTCCCTTCTGCAGTTC
GCCGGCAGAGGCCAGCATTCTCTTCCGGCCGTTTTCCAGCTCGAACAGGGAGTACTTAGGCAGCTTGATG
ATCAGGTCCTTTTTCACTTCTTTGTAGCCCTTGGCTTCCAGAAAGTCGATGGGATTCTTCTCGAAGCTGC
TTCTTTCCATGATGGTGATCCCCAGCAGCTCTTTCACACTCTTCAGTTTCTTGGACTTGCCCTTTTCCAC
TTTGGCCACCACCAGCACAGAATAGGCCACGGTGGGGCTGTCGAAGCCGCCGTACTTCTTAGGGTCCCAG
TCCTTCTTTCTGGCGATCAGCTTATCGCTGTTCCTCTTGGGCAGGATAGACTCTTTGCTGAAGCCGCCTG
TCTGCACCTCGGTCTTTTTCACGATATTCACTTGGGGCATGCTCAGCACTTTCCGCACGGTGGCAAAATC
CCGGCCCTTATCCCACACGATCTCCCCGGTTTCGCCGTTTGTCTCGATCAGAGGCCGCTTCCGGATCTCG
CCGTTGGCCAGGGTAATCTCGGTCTTGAAAAAGTTCATGATGTTGCTGTAGAAGAAGTACTTGGCGGTAG
CCTTGCCGATTTCCTGCTCGCTCTTGGCGATCATCTTCCGCACGTCGTACACCTTGTAGTCGCCGTACAC
GAACTCGCTTTCCAGCTTAGGGTACTTTTTGATCAGGGCGGTTCCCACGACGGCGTTCAGGTAGGCGTCG
TGGGCGTGGTGGTAGTTGTTGATCTCGCGCACTTTGTAAAACTGGAAATCCTTCCGGAAATCGGACACCA
GCTTGGACTTCAGGGTGATCACTTTCACTTCCCGGATCAGCTTGTCATTCTCGTCGTACTTAGTGTTCAT
CCGGGAGTCCAGGATCTGTGCCACGTGCTTTGTGATCTGCCGGGTTTCCACCAGCTGTCTCTTGATGAAG
CCGGCCTTATCCAGTTCGCTCAGGCCGCCTCTCTCGGCCTTGGTCAGATTGTCGAACTTTCTCTGGGTAA
TCAGCTTGGCGTTCAGCAGCTGCCGCCAGTAGTTCTTCATCTTCTTCACGACCTCTTCGGAGGGCACGTT
GTCGCTCTTGCCCCGGTTCTTGTCGCTTCTGGTCAGCACCTTGTTGTCGATGGAGTCGTCCTTCAGAAAG
CTCTGAGGCACGATATGGTCCACATCGTAGTCGGACAGCCGGTTGATGTCCAGTTCCTGGTCCACGTACA
TATCCCGCCCATTCTGCAGGTAGTACAGGTACAGCTTCTCGTTCTGCAGCTGGGTGTTTTCCACGGGGTG
TTCTTTCAGGATCTGGCTGCCCAGCTCTTTGATGCCCTCTTCGATCCGCTTCATTCTCTCGCGGCTGTTC
TTCTGTCCCTTCTGGGTGGTCTGGTTCTCTCTGGCCATTTCGATCACGATGTTCTCGGGCTTGTGCCGGC
CCATCACTTTCACGAGCTCGTCCACCACCTTCACTGTCTGCAGGATGCCCTTCTTAATGGCGGGGCTGCC
GGCCAGATTGGCAATGTGCTCGTGCAGGCTATCGCCCTGGCCGGACACCTGGGCTTTCTGGATGTCCTCT
TTAAAGGTCAGGCTGTCGTCGTGGATCAGCTGCATGAAGTTTCTGTTGGCGAAGCCGTCGGACTTCAGGA
AATCCAGGATTGTCTTGCCGGACTGCTTGTCCCGGATGCCGTTGATCAGCTTCCGGCTCAGCCTGCCCCA
GCCGGTGTATCTCCGCCGCTTCAGCTGCTTCATCACTTTGTCGTCGAACAGGTGGGCATAGGTTTTCAGC
CGTTCCTCGATCATCTCTCTGTCCTCAAACAGTGTCAGGGTCAGCACGATATCTTCCAGAATGTCCTCGT
TTTCCTCATTGTCCAGGAAGTCCTTGTCCTTGATAATTTTCAGCAGATCGTGGTATGTGCCCAGGGAGGC
GTTGAACCGATCTTCCACGCCGGAGATTTCCACGGAGTCGAAGCACTCGATTTTCTTGAAGTAGTCCTCT
TTCAGCTGCTTCACGGTCACTTTCCGGTTGGTCTTGAACAGCAGGTCCACGATGGCCTTTTTCTGCTCGC
CGCTCAGGAAGGCGGGCTTTCTCATTCCCTCGGTCACGTATTTCACTTTGGTCAGCTCGTTATACACGGT
GAAGTACTCGTACAGCAGGCTGTGCTTGGGCAGCACCTTCTCGTTGGGCAGGTTCTTATCGAAGTTGGTC
ATCCGCTCGATGAAGCTCTGGGCGGAAGCGCCCTTGTCCACCACTTCCTCGAAGTTCCAGGGGGTGATGG
TTTCCTCGCTCTTTCTGGTCATCCAGGCGAATCTGCTGTTTCCCCTGGCCAGAGGGCCCACGTAGTAGGG
GATGCGGAAGGTCAGGATCTTCTCGATCTTTTCCCGGTTGTCCTTCAGGAATGGGTAAAAATCTTCCTGC
CGCCGCAGAATGGCGTGCAGCTCTCCCAGGTGGATCTGGTGGGGGATGCTGCCGTTGTCGAAGGTCCGCT
GCTTCCGCAGCAGGTCCTCTCTGTTCAGCTTCACGAGCAGTTCCTCGGTGCCGTCCATCTTTTCCAGGAT
GGGCTTGATGAACTTGTAGAACTCTTCCTGGCTGGCTCCGCCGTCAATGTAGCCGGCGTAGCCGTTCTTG
CTCTGGTCGAAGAAAATCTCTTTGTACTTCTCAGGCAGCTGCTGCCGCACGAGAGCTTTCAGCAGGGTCA
GGTCCTGGTGGTGCTCGTCGTATCTCTTGATCATAGAGGCGCTCAGGGGGGCCTTGGTGATCTCGGTGTT
CACTCTCAGGATGTCGCTCAGCAGGATGGCGTCGGACAGGTTCTTGGCGGCCAGAAACAGGTCGGCGTAC
TGGTCGCCGATCTGGGCCAGCAGGTTGTCCAGGTCGTCGTCGTAGGTGTCCTTGCTCAGCTGCAGTTTGG
CATCCTCGGCCAGGTCGAAGTTGCTCTTGAAGTTGGGGGTCAGGCCCAGGCTCAGGGCAATCAGGTTTCC
GAACAGGCCATTCTTCTTCTCGCCGGGCAGCTGGGCGATCAGATTTTCCAGCCGTCTGCTCTTGCTCAGT
CTGGCAGACAGGATGGCCTTGGCGTCCACGCCGCTGGCGTTGATGGGGTTTTCCTCGAACAGCTGGTTGT
AGGTCTGCACCAGCTGGATGAACAGCTTGTCCACGTCGCTGTTGTCGGGGTTCAGGTCGCCCTCGATCAG
GAAGTGGCCCCGGAACTTGATCATGTGGGCCAGGGCCAGATAGATCAGCCGCAGGTCGGCCTTGTCGGTG
CTGTCCACCAGTTTCTTTCTCAGGTGGTAGATGGTGGGGTACTTCTCGTGGTAGGCCACCTCGTCCACGA
TGTTGCCGAAGATGGGGTGCCGCTCGTGCTTCTTATCCTCTTCCACCAGGAAGGACTCTTCCAGTCTGTG
GAAGAAGCTGTCGTCCACCTTGGCCATCTCGTTGCTGAAGATCTCTTGCAGATAGCAGATCCGGTTCTTC
CGTCTGGTGTATCTTCTTCTGGCGGTTCTCTTCAGCCGGGTGGCCTCGGCTGTTTCGCCGCTGTCGAACA
GCAGGGCTCCGATCAGGTTCTTCTTGATGCTGTGCCGGTCGGTGTTGCCCAGCACCTTGAATTTCTTGCT
GGGCACCTTGTACTCGTCGGTGATCACGGCCCAGCCCACAGAGTTGGTGCCGATGTCCAGGCCGATGCTG
TACTTCTTGTCGGCTGCTGGGACTCCGTGGATACCGACCTTCCGCTTCTTCTTTGGGGCCATCTTATCGT
CATCGTCTTTGTAATCAATATCATGATCCTTGTAGTCTCCGTCGTGGTCCTTATAGTCCATCTCGAGTTT
CACTCTGTAGACAAAAGATAACCTCTTTTATCCCAGCAACCTGCTTTTCCTCCGAAAAGGAAAATTCCAC
AAAATGGTCACATGGTGGAAAAAAGAACGACACTTACCAATACTCTTTCGAAGAAATTCGCAATTTTCAC
ACAGGTTTTAATCACTGTTTTCACGCACGCTTTTAGCGACCCGTTTGTGTTTTAGATTTTCACTTTTGAG
GATATTCCACAGAACACTTTTCTGAAACTTTCCTTATTTTTCTTCCAACGCGGCGATGCTCGTCCTTGGC
TTGATGAACTTGAAGTGAAGGTTGGCAAGGTCGATCTGGTCTACAGCAAAAAAAAAATTCGGACGAAACG
GGAGCAAAATTCCGTTAGTGTCGGTGCGGTACTAGAATGAGTTACAGTTGATTACGTGCGGGCAGTGCCG
GGTTTTGTGGAATATCCGGCGGAGAAATTCGAATATTAGATTAAATGTGACCATTGATGGAAGTGAAAAT
TTATACTCGATGCGGTATTATTGGAATATTTGAGATGCCAATGGAATATATTGCAAGAAATGCGAAAAAT
GTCGACCGTTAATATTTTTTTAATCATGCACTCACCACTACCAGACAGGGATGCCAGGTAATTTATTTTT
ATGTATTGATTTCAATGCACGGAAAAGTGTCATCCAATGTTTTCCACCTTAAATTTTTCAAAAATAACAC
TGCGGACCTTTTTTTCGCCTCAAGCATCAAAATATCTATATTTACTTAAGGCTAAGTAGCCCGTCATTCG
TTTTGGCAACAATGATGACCTTTCAGCTTGCATTTCAAAGTGATAAAACTCAGTCTTGATAGTTTATATT
GACTTGAAAAAGTATCTCTTTACGCACTAAGATGCATAAAGTATGCTGTATGCTGATACTTTTTCAGCTG
TGTCAGTGCAAAACCAACTGATTTTCTTTGATTCGAAATCGTGAGATGAGTTAGGGCCCATTCACAAATT
TCATAACGCTAGAGGGGGTGGGTAGCGATGTTACGGCCCATACAAAAATTGAATAACATTCATACAAAAA
GCGTTACAAGGGGGTGGGTGGGTGCCCAAAATACGCTTCCAATCGCAAAACGCAACATACTGTTAGCCAT
CTATACTTTGGTAGCGCAACTAGTCAGATGATGAGAGATTTGATTTTTCACGCATCCATCACATGCCGCT
GTGGGGAAAAATGTTTTATTTTCCTGATATAAGACGGTTCACAGTGAAACAGTTAGGCGGAAAAGGTAGG
AATGTCCATTCTCTATGTTCTACATACGTTTGTTTTTTTGTATTATTGCACTACTTTTATAAAAATTGAG
ATCCGGCTGGTAGGAGCACTAGTTTGAGGTTGGAAAACCAGGATATGTGAGGTTAGATTCATTGGAACTT
TCGCCTGAGCGATTTTTGCGCTTGAATAAAACACGCTTCGGAACATTCTCCGCTGCCCCTAAAAATACCA
TTGGGTAGATAAATGAATTCTCTACCATTGGATCTCATTCAATTTCATACATAAGTGAAGTAAGCGGTGA
AAATAAATATTTTGTTCCGAATGTTTTGAAACCATGAATGAGTTTGACATTGCTCTCGTCAACCATCATC
ATGACGACAGCAGCACACCCCACCGGACGAATTGTCGTATTGGGAGCGAATGGCCAATTTCAGCGTTATG
AAATAAATGAATGAACCCTTAGCAACAATCATCAACGACGCGTACAAATTTCAATGACGGCCTACTTCGC
CTTAATTTAGGGTTGTCGTTTTATAAATTGTATAAGCCATTTTACGAGACGTTTCGGAACAGCTGATCGC
CGAAACGGCGTCAATTGACAGGAGGCCTGGGATTAAATCCAGCGTGATTTTTAACAACGCCTCATCTTAC
CAAACGAGGACATGAAGAAAATGACAAAAAAGAGATCCAAAAATGTTTGTTACTGCAACTTAACACCTAG
TTATTGTATCAGCTACCTCTTTTTCACCTATATTTCACATAAAAAGGCATTTTTGTGATCAGAAATATTT
TAATATTTTTTCTCCATTTAAGTTTTCGCCTGTATAAAAAGCTACGCTTGAAATGCGCACAGTCATCAAC
CATCATCATCGCCATAACTGACGACGGCGGCCGCGTCGACATGCCCGCCGTGACCGTCGAGAACCCGCTG
ACGCTGCCCCGCGTATCCGCACCCGCCGACGCCGTCGCACGTCCCGTGCTCACCGTGACCACCGCGCCCA
GCGGTTTCGAGGGCGAGGGCTTCCCGGTGCGCCGCGCGTTCGCCGGGATCAACTACCGCCACCTCGACCC
GTTCATCATGATGGACCAGATGGGTGAGGTGGAGTACGCGCCCGGGGAGCCCAAGGGCACGCCCTGGCAC
CCGCACCGCGGCTTCGAGACCGTGACCTACATCGTCGACCTAGGACCCCGGGCGAGCTCGAATTAACCAT
TGTGGGAACCGTGCGATCAAACAAACGCGAGATACCGGAAGTACTGAAAAACAGTCGCTCCAGGCCAGTG
GGAACATCGATGTTTTGTTTTGACGGACCCCTTACTCTCGTCTCATATAAACCGAAGCCAGCTAAGATGG
TATACTTATTATCATCTTGTGATGAGGATGCTTCTATCAACGAAAGTACCGGTAAACCGCAAATGGTTAT
GTATTATAATCAAACTAAAGGCGGAGTGGACACGCTAGACCAAATGTGTTCTGTGATGACCTGCAGTAGG
AAGACGAATAGGTGGCCTATGGCATTATTGTACGGAATGATAAACATTGCCTGCATAAATTCTTTTATTA
TATACAGCCATAATGTCAGTAGCAAGGGAGAAAAGGTTCAAAGTCGCAAAAAATTTATGAGAAACCTTTA
CATGAGCCTGACGTCATCGTTTATGCGTAAGCGTTTAGAAGCTCCTACTTTGAAGAGATATTTGCGCGAT
AATATCTCTAATATTTTGCCAAATGAAGTGCCTGGTACATCAGATGACAGTACTGAAGAGCCAGTAATGA
AAAAACGTACTTACTGTACTTACTGCCCCTCTAAAATAAGGCGAAAGGCAAATGCATCGTGCAAAAAATG
CAAAAAAGTTATTTGTCGAGAGCATAATATTGATATGTGCCAAAGTTGTTTCTGACTGACTAATAAGTAT
AATTTGTTTCTATTATGTATAAGTTAAGCTAATTACTTATTTTATAATACAACATGACTGTTTTTAAAGT
ACAAAATAAGTTTATTTTTGTAAAAGAGAGAATGTTTAAAAGTTTTGTTACTTTATAGAAGAAATTTTGA
GTTTTTGTTTTTTTTTAATAAATAAATAAACATAAATAAATTGTTTGTTGAATTTATTATTAGTATGTAA
GTGTAAATATAATAAAACTTAATATCTATTCAAATTAATAAATAAACCTCGATATACAGACCGATAAAAC
ACATGCGTCAATTTTACGCATGATTATCTTTAACGTACGTCACAATATGATTATCTTTCTAGGGTTAAAT
AATAGTTTCTAATTTTTTTATTATTCAGCCTGCTGTCGTGAATACCGTATATCTCAACGCTGTCTGTGAG
ATTGTCGTATTCTAGCCTTTTTAGTTTTTCGCTCATCGACTTGATATTGTCCGACACATTTTCGTCGATT
TGCGTTTTGATCAAAGACTTGAGCAGAGACACGTTAATCAACTGTTCAAATTGATCCATATTAACGATAT
CAACCCGATGCGTATATGGTGCGTAAAATATATTTTTTAACCCTCTTATACTTTGCACTCTGCGTTAATA
CGCGTTCGTGTACAGACGTAATCATGTTTTCTTTTTTGGATAAAACTCCTACTGAGTTTGACCTCATATT
AGACCCTCACAAGTTGCAAAACGTGGCATTTTTTACCAATGAAGAATTTAAAGTTATTTTAAAAAATTTC
ATCACAGATTTAAAGAAGAACCAAAAATTAAATTATTTCAACAGTTTAATCGACCAGTTAATCAACGTGT
ACACAGACGCGTCGGCAAAAAACACGCAGCCCGACGTGTTGGCTAAAATTATTAAATCAACTTGTGTTAT
AGTCACGGATTTGCCGTCCAACGTGTTCCTCAAAAAGTTGAAGACCAACAAGTTTACGGACACTATTAAT
TATTTGATTTTGCCCCACTTCATTTTGTGGGATCACAATTTTGTTATATTTTTAAACAAAGCTTGGCACT
GGCCGTCGTTTTACAACGTCGTGACTGGGAAAACCCTGGCGTTACCCAACTTAATCGCCTTGCAGCACAT
CCCCCTTTCGCCAGCTGGCGTAATAGCGAAGAGGCCCGCACCGATCGCCCTTCCCAACAGTTGCGCAGCC
TGAATGGCGAATGGCGCCTGATGCGGTATTTTCTCCTTACGCATCTGTGCGGTATTTCACACCGCATATG
GTGCACTCTCAGTACAATCTGCTCTGATGCCGCATAGTTAAGCCAGCCCCGACACCCGCCAACACCCGCT
GACGCGCCCTGACGGGCTTGTCTGCTCCCGGCATCCGCTTACAGACAAGCTGTGACCGTCTCCGGGAGCT
GCATGTGTCAGAGGTTTTCACCGTCATCACCGAAACGCGCGAGACGAAAGGGCCTCGTGATACGCCTATT
TTTATAGGTTAATGTCATGATAATAATGGTTTCTTAGACGTCAGGTGGCACTTTTCGGGGAAATGTGCGC
GGAACCCCTATTTGTTTATTTTTCTAAATACATTCAAATATGTATCCGCTCATGAGACAATAACCCTGAT
AAATGCTTCAATAATATTGAAAAAGGAAGAGTATGAGTATTCAACATTTCCGTGTCGCCCTTATTCCCTT
TTTTGCGGCATTTTGCCTTCCTGTTTTTGCTCACCCAGAAACGCTGGTGAAAGTAAAAGATGCTGAAGAT
CAGTTGGGTGCACGAGTGGGTTACATCGAACTGGATCTCAACAGCGGTAAGATCCTTGAGAGTTTTCGCC
CCGAAGAACGTTTTCCAATGATGAGCACTTTTAAAGTTCTGCTATGTGGCGCGGTATTATCCCGTATTGA
CGCCGGGCAAGAGCAACTCGGTCGCCGCATACACTATTCTCAGAATGACTTGGTTGAGTACTCACCAGTC
ACAGAAAAGCATCTTACGGATGGCATGACAGTAAGAGAATTATGCAGTGCTGCCATAACCATGAGTGATA
ACACTGCGGCCAACTTACTTCTGACAACGATCGGAGGACCGAAGGAGCTAACCGCTTTTTTGCACAACAT
GGGGGATCATGTAACTCGCCTTGATCGTTGGGAACCGGAGCTGAATGAAGCCATACCAAACGACGAGCGT
GACACCACGATGCCTGTAGCAATGGCAACAACGTTGCGCAAACTATTAACTGGCGAACTACTTACTCTAG
CTTCCCGGCAACAATTAATAGACTGGATGGAGGCGGATAAAGTTGCAGGACCACTTCTGCGCTCGGCCCT
TCCGGCTGGCTGGTTTATTGCTGATAAATCTGGAGCCGGTGAGCGTGGGTCTCGCGGTATCATTGCAGCA
CTGGGGCCAGATGGTAAGCCCTCCCGTATCGTAGTTATCTACACGACGGGGAGTCAGGCAACTATGGATG
AACGAAATAGACAGATCGCTGAGATAGGTGCCTCACTGATTAAGCATTGGTAACTGTCAGACCAAGTTTA
CTCATATATACTTTAGATTGATTTAAAACTTCATTTTTAATTTAAAAGGATCTAGGTGAAGATCCTTTTT
GATAATCTCATGACCAAAATCCCTTAACGTGAGTTTTCGTTCCACTGAGCGTCAGACCCCGTAGAAAAGA
TCAAAGGATCTTCTTGAGATCCTTTTTTTCTGCGCGTAATCTGCTGCTTGCAAACAAAAAAACCACCGCT
ACCAGCGGTGGTTTGTTTGCCGGATCAAGAGCTACCAACTCTTTTTCCGAAGGTAACTGGCTTCAGCAGA
GCGCAGATACCAAATACTGTTCTTCTAGTGTAGCCGTAGTTAGGCCACCACTTCAAGAACTCTGTAGCAC
CGCCTACATACCTCGCTCTGCTAATCCTGTTACCAGTGGCTGCTGCCAGTGGCGATAAGTCGTGTCTTAC
CGGGTTGGACTCAAGACGATAGTTACCGGATAAGGCGCAGCGGTCGGGCTGAACGGGGGGTTCGTGCACA
CAGCCCAGCTTGGAGCGAACGACCTACACCGAACTGAGATACCTACAGCGTGAGCTAT
Features (pLannotate 1.2.2; 25 found; start..end, strand, type, name):
    377..469     +  CDS            lacI (fragment): lac repressor; lacI; The lac repressor binds to the lac operator to inhibit transcription in E. coli. This inhibition can be relieved by adding lactose or isopropyl-β-D-thiogalactopyranoside (IPTG).
    482..503     +  protein_bind   CAP binding site: CAP binding activates transcription in the presence of cAMP. E. coli catabolite activator protein
    518..548     +  promoter       lac promoter: promoter for the E. coli lac operon
    552..574     +  protein_bind   lac operator (fragment): The lac repressor binds to the lac operator to inhibit transcription in E. coli. This inhibition can be relieved by adding lactose or isopropyl-β-D-thiogalactopyranoside (IPTG). lac repressor encoded by lacI
    605..643     +  misc_feature   MCS (fragment): pUC18/19 multiple cloning site
    636..776     -  CDS            FP (fragment): FP25_NPVAC - Experimental evidence at protein level: Swiss-Prot protein existence level 1. From Autographa californica nuclear polyhedrosis virus (AcMNPV).
   1479..1600    -  polyA_signal   SV40 poly(A) signal: SV40 polyadenylation signal
   1623..1706    -  CDS            large T antigen (fragment): large T antigen from SV40 (simian virus 40)
   1714..2394    -  CDS            DsRed1: wild-type DsRed mammalian codon-optimized
   2395..2460    -  CDS            IE2 (fragment): VIE2_NPVOP - Protein inferred from homology: Swiss-Prot protein existence level 3. RING-finger E3 ubiquitin ligase that plays an important regulatory role during the initial stages of infection. Migrates to specific nuclear foci early in infection supposely to prepare the sites for viral replication by targeting and ubiquitinating host proteins. From Orgyia pseudotsugata multicapsid polyhedrosis virus (OpMNPV).
   2474..2934    -  promoter       OpIE-2 promoter (fragment): immediate-early gene 2 from the Orgyia pseudotsugata multicapsid nucleopolyhedrovirus; strong constitutive baculovirus promoter for insect cell expression
   2837..3601    +  CDS            P74 (fragment): PIF0_NPVAC - Experimental evidence at protein level: Swiss-Prot protein existence level 1. Plays an essential role for oral infectivity of occlusion- derived virus (ODV) and functions also in host midgut attachment and fusion by binding to a specific host receptor. From Autographa californica nuclear polyhedrosis virus (AcMNPV).
   3629..4348    -  CDS            EGFP: the original enhanced GFP (Yang et al., 1996) mammalian codon-optimized
   4403..4450    -  CDS            nucleoplasmin NLS: bipartite nuclear localization signal from nucleoplasmin
   4451..6949    -  CDS            Cas9(C): C-terminal portion of Streptococcus pyogenes Cas9 (Zetsche et al., 2015)
   6950..8551    -  CDS            Cas9(N): N-terminal portion of Streptococcus pyogenes Cas9 (Zetsche et al., 2015)
  11009..11078   -  protein_bind   attB: attB site for the φC31 integrase (Groth et al., 2000) phage φC31 integrase
  12176..12379   -  CDS            FP (fragment): FP25_NPVAC - Experimental evidence at protein level: Swiss-Prot protein existence level 1. From Autographa californica nuclear polyhedrosis virus (AcMNPV).
  12406..12873   +  CDS            LEF-9 (fragment): LEF9_NPVAC - Experimental evidence at protein level: Swiss-Prot protein existence level 1. Component of the viral DNA-dependent RNA polymerase which is composed of four equimolar subunits of LEF-4, LEF-8, LEF-9, and p47. Plays an essential role in late and very late gene expression. From Autographa californica nuclear polyhedrosis virus (AcMNPV).
  12877..13031   +  CDS            lacZα (fragment): LacZα fragment of β-galactosidase; lacZ fragment
  13037..13136   -  misc_feature   bom (fragment): basis of mobility region from pBR322
  13238..13273   -  CDS            rop (fragment): Rop protein, which maintains plasmids at low copy number; rop
  13368..13472   +  promoter       AmpR promoter: bla
  13473..14333   +  CDS            AmpR: β-lactamase; bla; confers resistance to ampicillin, carbenicillin, and related antibiotics
  14504..194     +  rep_origin     ori (across the origin): high-copy-number ColE1/pMB1/pBR322/pUC origin of replication
