[The description below was written by a language model from this plasmid's Addgene catalogue record and pLannotate feature annotations shown in this document.]
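Description:
AAEL010097-Cas9 is a piggyBac-based transposon plasmid of roughly 14.9 kb, built for germline transformation and Cas9 expression in the mosquito Aedes aegypti. It is maintained in E. coli through a high-copy ColE1/pUC-type origin and an ampicillin resistance gene (β-lactamase with its own promoter). Remnants of pUC-derived lac elements are also annotated. The piggyBac terminal repeats are not called out in the feature table. However, the small baculovirus-derived fragments (FP25, LEF-9) on either side of the cargo are consistent with the flanking sequence usually carried along with piggyBac arms.

The main payload is Streptococcus pyogenes Cas9, annotated as two contiguous portions that together form the coding sequence. According to the catalogue entry it is driven by the promoter of the Aedes aegypti gene AAEL010097. That promoter is not annotated, but it presumably lies in the unannotated region upstream of Cas9. Cas9 is followed by a nucleoplasmin nuclear localisation signal and then EGFP, which the record lists as a C-terminal GFP tag; the nature of the short linker between them is not stated. A fragment matching the AcMNPV P74 region lies downstream of EGFP, and its function is not stated in the record.

A separate marker cassette uses the OpIE-2 baculovirus immediate-early promoter to express DsRed, terminated by an SV40 polyadenylation signal. This provides a constitutive red fluorescent marker for identifying transgenic insects. The catalogue's listing of budding yeast as the species for this cassette does not match the annotated parts. A φC31 attB site is also present, which could allow integrase-mediated site-specific manipulation.

The construct is intended for generating Aedes aegypti strains that express Cas9, in support of efficient CRISPR genome engineering in this disease vector.
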