Addgene plasmid #100707: AAEL010097-Cas9
Purpose: The promoter of AAEL010097 drive expression of Streptococcus pyogenes Cas9 gene in Aedes aegypti
Depositing lab: Omar Akbari. Depositing organization: University of California, Riverside. Publication: Germline Cas9 expression yields highly efficient genome engineering in a major worldwide disease vector, Aedes aegypti. Li M, Bui M, Yang T, Bowman CS, White BJ, Akbari OS. Proc Natl Acad Sci U S A. 2017 Nov 14. pii: 201711538. doi: 10.1073/pnas.1711538114. PubMed 29138316.
Backbone
  Vector backbone: PiggyBac
  Backbone size w/o insert (bp): 5246
  Total vector size (bp): 14887
  Vector type: Insect Expression, CRISPR
Growth in bacteria
  Bacterial resistance: Ampicillin, 100 μg/mL
  Growth temperature: 37°C
  Growth strain: DH5alpha
  Copy number: High Copy
Gene/Insert 1
  Gene/Insert name: AAEL010097-hspcas9-GFP
  Species: Aedes aegypti, Streptococcus pyogenes
  Insert size (bp): 7866
  Promoter: AAEL010097
  Tag / fusion protein: GFP (C terminal on insert)
  Cloning method: Gibson Cloning
  Sequencing primers: 5′ gtcacggcgggcatgtcgacgcggccgcCGTCGTCAGTTATGGCGATGATGAT; 3′ AAAAGTTGGTGGTGGGGAGGCCACCGAGTATGGGCGCGCCCCGGCCGTTAACTCGAATCG
Gene/Insert 2
  Gene/Insert name: Opie2-dsRed
  Species: S. cerevisiae (budding yeast)
  Insert size (bp): 926
  Promoter: Opie2
  Tag / fusion protein: dsRED (C terminal on insert)
  Cloning method: Gibson Cloning
  Sequencing primers: 5′ GATTCGAGTTAACGGCCGGGgcgcgcccatactcggtggcctccccaccaccaacttt; 3′ AACATTGTCAGATCCGAGATCGGCCGGCCTAGAAGCTTTAAGATACATTGATGAGTTTGGAC
Terms and licenses: Academic/Nonprofit Terms; Industry Terms: Not Available to Industry
How to cite: AAEL010097-Cas9 was a gift from Omar Akbari (Addgene plasmid # 100707 ; http://n2t.net/addgene:100707 ; RRID:Addgene_100707)
